# Supplementary material for: Efficient Agrobacterium-mediated transformation and genome editing of Fagopyrum tataricum
Source: Front Plant Sci. 2023 Sep 8;14:1270150. doi: 10.3389/fpls.2023.1270150 (PMC10515086; doi:10.3389/fpls.2023.1270150)
Supplement: Supplementary file 4 [file DataSheet_2.zip › pGG-CaMV35S-GFP-NLS-kanR.gb]

LOCUS       pGG-CaMV35S-GFP-       10912 bp    DNA     circular UNA 14-AUG-2023
DEFINITION  GoldenGate ligation of A9 - B2 - B10 - C3 - C11 - pGGZ004
            (reversed) into A3.
ACCESSION   urn.local...6t-gmoln00
VERSION     urn.local...6t-gmoln00
KEYWORDS    .
SOURCE      
  ORGANISM  
            .
FEATURES             Location/Qualifiers
     misc_feature    1..872
                     /note="Geneious type: Concatenated sequence"
     misc_feature    1..4
                     /note="Geneious type: ligation"
     source          <1..>872
                     /organism="synthetic DNA construct"
                     /mol_type="other DNA"
     promoter        5..855
                     /note="strong constitutive promoter from cauliflower
                     mosaic virus"
     misc_feature    869..900
                     /note="Geneious type: Concatenated sequence"
     misc_feature    869..872
                     /note="Geneious type: ligation"
     source          <869..>900
                     /organism="synthetic DNA construct"
                     /mol_type="other DNA"
     misc_feature    897..1875
                     /note="Geneious type: Concatenated sequence"
     misc_feature    897..900
                     /note="Geneious type: ligation"
     source          <897..>1875
                     /organism="synthetic DNA construct"
                     /mol_type="other DNA"
     CDS             903..1871
                     /codon_start=1
                     /product="enhanced GFP"
                     /note="mammalian codon-optimized"
                     /translation="MVSKGEELFTGVVPILVELDGDVNGHKFSVSGEGEGDATYGKLT
                     LKFICTTGKLPVPWPTLVTTFTYGVQCFSRYPDHMKQHDFFKSAMPEGYVQERTIFFK
                     DDGNYKTRAEVKFEGDTLVNRIELKGIDFKEDGNILGHKLEYNYNSHNVYIMADKQKN
                     GIKVNFKIRHNIEDGSVQLADHYQQNTPIGDGPVLLPDNHYLSTQSALSKDPNEKRDH
                     MVLLEFVTAAGITHGMDELYK"
     misc_feature    1872..1925
                     /note="Geneious type: Concatenated sequence"
     misc_feature    1872..1875
                     /note="Geneious type: ligation"
     source          <1872..>1925
                     /organism="synthetic DNA construct"
                     /mol_type="other DNA"
     misc_feature    1922..2576
                     /note="Geneious type: Concatenated sequence"
     misc_feature    1922..1925
                     /note="Geneious type: ligation"
     source          <1922..>2576
                     /organism="synthetic DNA construct"
                     /mol_type="other DNA"
     terminator      1928..2569
                     /note="terminator and polyadenylation signal from the pea
                     rbcS-E9 gene"
     misc_feature    2573..3918
                     /note="Geneious type: Concatenated sequence"
     misc_feature    2573..2576
                     /note="Geneious type: ligation"
     source          <2573..>3918
                     /organism="synthetic DNA construct"
                     /mol_type="other DNA"
     promoter        2577..2861
                     /note="nopaline synthase promoter"
     CDS             2862..3656
                     /codon_start=1
                     /gene="aph(3')-II (or nptII)"
                     /product="aminoglycoside phosphotransferase from Tn5"
                     /note="confers resistance to neomycin, kanamycin, and G418
                      (Geneticin(R))"
                     /translation="MIEQDGLHAGSPAAWVERLFGYDWAQQTIGCSDAAVFRLSAQGR
                     PVLFVKTDLSGALNELQDEAARLSWLATTGVPCAAVLDVVTEAGRDWLLLGEVPGQDL
                     LSSHLAPAEKVSIMADAMRRLHTLDPATCPFDHQAKHRIERARTRMEAGLVDQDDLDE
                     EHQGLAPAELFARLKARMPDGEDLVVTHGDACLPNIMVENGRFSGFIDCGRLGVADRY
                     QDIALATRDIAEELGGEWADRFLVLYGIAAPDSQRIAFYRLLDEFF"
     terminator      3657..3914
     misc_feature    complement(3915..4)
                     /note="Geneious type: Concatenated sequence"
     misc_feature    3915..3918
                     /note="Geneious type: ligation"
     misc_feature    4013^4014
                     /note="Geneious type: origin"
     source          order(complement(<4014..10460),complement(10461..>10659))
                     /organism="synthetic DNA construct"
                     /lab_host="Plant Cells"
                     /mol_type="other DNA"
     repeat_region   4038..4062
                     /note="left border repeat from nopaline C58 T-DNA"
     misc_feature    complement(4038..4062)
                     /note="LB T-DNA repeat"
                     /note="left border repeat from nopaline C58 T-DNA"
     CDS             4590..5381
                     /codon_start=1
                     /gene="aadA"
                     /product="aminoglycoside adenylyltransferase"
                     /note="SmR"
                     /note="confers resistance to spectinomycin and 
                     streptomycin"
                     /translation="MGEAVIAEVSTQLSEVVGVIERHLEPTLLAVHLYGSAVDGGLKP
                     HSDIDLLVTVTVRLDETTRRALINDLLETSASPGESEILRAVEVTIVVHDDIIPWRYP
                     AKRELQFGEWQRNDILAGIFEPATIDIDLAILLTKAREHSVALVGPAAEELFDPVPEQ
                     DLFEALNETLTLWNSPPDWAGDERNVVLTLSRIWYSAVTGKIAPKDVAADWAMERLPA
                     QYQPVILEARQAYLGQEEDRLASRADQLEEFVHYVKGEITKVVGK"
     rep_origin      5625..6213
     misc_feature    complement(6399..6539)
                     /note="bom"
                     /note="basis of mobility region from pBR322"
     rep_origin      complement(6883..7077)
     rep_origin      6883..7077
     misc_feature    7083
                     /note="Geneious type: Editing History Replacement"
     regulatory      complement(7143..8216)
                     /note="Pseudomonas pVS1 plasmid replication protein"
                     /gene="repA"
                     /regulatory_class="other"
     CDS             complement(7143..8216)
                     /codon_start=1
                     /product="replication protein from Pseudomonas plasmid 
                     pVS1"
                     /note="pVS1 RepA"
                     /note
     regulatory      complement(8645..9274)
                     /note="Pseudomonas pVS1 plasmid stability protein"
                     /gene="staA"
                     /regulatory_class="other"
     CDS             complement(8645..9274)
                     /codon_start=1
                     /product="stability protein from Pseudomonas plasmid pVS1"
                     /note="pVS1 StaA"
                     /translation="MKVIAVLNQKGGSGKTTIATHLARALQLAGADVLLVDSDPQGSA
                     RDWAAVREDQPLTVVGIDRPTIDRDVKAIGRRDFVVIDGAPQAADLAVSAIKAADFVL
                     IPVQPSPYDIWATADLVELVKQRIEVTDGRLQAAFVVSRAIKGTRIGGEVAEALAGYE
                     LPILESRITQRVSYPGTAAAGTTVLESEPEGDAAREVQALAAEIKSKLI"
     repeat_region   10574..10598
                     /note="right border repeat from nopaline C58 T-DNA"
     misc_feature    complement(10574..10598)
                     /note="RB T-DNA repeat"
                     /note="right border repeat from nopaline C58 T-DNA"
ORIGIN      
        1 acctccgatc cattcggtcc ccagattagc cttttcaatt tcagaaagaa tgctaaccca
       61 cagatggtta gagaggctta cgcagcacgt ctcatcaaga cgatctaccc gagcaataat
      121 ctccaggaaa tcaaatacct tcccaagaag gttaaagatg cagtcaaaag attcaggact
      181 aactgcatca agaacacaga gaaagatata tttctcaaga tcagaagtac tattccagta
      241 tggacgattc aaggcttgct tcacaaacca aggcaagtaa tagagattgg agtctctaaa
      301 aaggtagttc ccactgaatc aaaggccatg gagtcaaaga ttcaaataga ggacctaaca
      361 gaactcgccg taaagactgg cgaacagttc atacagagtc tcttacgact caatgacaag
      421 aagaaaatct tcgtcaacat ggtggagcac gacacacttg tctactccaa aaatatcaaa
      481 gatacagtct cagaagacca aagggcaatt gagacttttc aacaaagggt aatatccgga
      541 aacctcctcg gattccattg cccagctatc tgtcacttta ttgtgaagat agtggaaaag
      601 gaaggtggct cctacaaatg ccatcattgc gataaaggaa aggccatcgt tgaagatgcc
      661 tctgccgaca gtggtcccaa agatggaccc ccacccacga ggagcatcgt ggaaaaagaa
      721 gacgttccaa ccacgtcttc aaagcaagtg gattgatgtg atatctccac tgacgtaagg
      781 gatgacgcac aatcccacta tccttcgcaa gacccttcct ctatataagg aagttcattt
      841 catttggaga gaacacgggg gacgagctaa cagtattcag tcgactggta ccaacaggct
      901 ccatggtgag caagggcgag gagctgttca ccggggtggt gcccatcctg gtcgagctgg
      961 acggcgacgt aaacggccac aagttcagcg tgtccggcga gggcgagggc gatgccacct
     1021 acggcaagct gaccctgaag ttcatctgca ccaccggcaa gctgcccgtg ccctggccca
     1081 ccctcgtgac caccttcacc tacggcgtgc agtgcttcag ccgctacccc gaccacatga
     1141 agcagcacga cttcttcaag tccgccatgc ccgaaggcta cgtccaggag cgcaccatct
     1201 tcttcaagga cgacggcaac tacaagaccc gcgccgaggt gaagttcgag ggcgacaccc
     1261 tggtgaaccg catcgagctg aagggcatcg acttcaagga ggacggcaac atcctggggc
     1321 acaagctgga gtacaactac aacagccaca acgtctatat catggccgac aagcagaaga
     1381 acggcatcaa ggtgaacttc aagatccgcc acaacatcga ggacggcagc gtgcagctcg
     1441 ccgaccacta ccagcagaac acccccatcg gcgacggccc cgtgctgctg cccgacaacc
     1501 actacctgag cacccagtcc gccctgagca aagaccccaa cgagaagcgc gatcacatgg
     1561 tcctgctgga gttcgtgacc gccgccggga tcactcacgg catggacgag ctgtacaaga
     1621 ttgctgcagc ggccgaattc aagcgtgaag agcaagcaag gaaagctaag gtgaacaatg
     1681 agaaaaagac ggaaatagtg aaaccagaga gttgtagcaa tgaaggagat gtcaaggatc
     1741 tgaaaagaaa ggactctgag gatggaaacg agggtgagga agaagaagct tcttcgaaac
     1801 cgaaaaagcc aaaagttgct ctttctcatc ttcaggacat tgacgacaca gaagctgatc
     1861 aagaagaaga gtcaggtgga tcctagataa cctttacctt cattccctgt aaattggtac
     1921 cctgcaaagc tttcgttcgt atcatcggtt tcgacaacgt tcgtcaagtt caatgcatca
     1981 gtttcattgc gcacacacca gaatcctact gagtttgagt attatggcat tgggaaaact
     2041 gtttttcttg taccatttgt tgtgcttgta atttactgtg ttttttattc ggttttcgct
     2101 atcgaactgt gaaatggaaa tggatggaga agagttaatg aatgatatgg tccttttgtt
     2161 cattctcaaa ttaatattat ttgttttttc tcttatttgt tgtgtgttga atttgaaatt
     2221 ataagagata tgcaaacatt ttgttttgag taaaaatgtg tcaaatcgtg gcctctaatg
     2281 accgaagtta atatgaggag taaaacactt gtagttgtac cattatgctt attcactagg
     2341 caacaaatat attttcagac ctagaaaagc tgcaaatgtt actgaataca agtatgtcct
     2401 cttgtgtttt agacatttat gaactttcct ttatgtaatt ttccagaatc cttgtcagat
     2461 tctaatcatt gctttataat tatagttata ctcatggatt tgtagttgag tatgaaaata
     2521 ttttttaatg cattttatga cttgccaatt gattgacaac atgcatcaat cgactagaga
     2581 attaagggag tcacgttatg acccccgccg atgacgcggg acaagccgtt ttacgtttgg
     2641 aactgacaga accgcaacgt tgaaggagcc actgagccgc gggtttctgg agtttaatga
     2701 gctaagcaca tacgtcagaa accattattg cgcgttcaaa agtcgcctaa ggtcactatc
     2761 agctagcaaa tatttcttgt caaaaatgct ccactgacgt tccataaatt cccctcggta
     2821 tccaattaga gtctcatatt cactctcaac tcgatcgagg catgattgaa caagatggat
     2881 tgcacgcagg ttctccggcc gcttgggtgg agaggctatt cggctatgac tgggcacaac
     2941 agacaatcgg ctgctctgat gccgccgtgt tccggctgtc agcgcagggg cgcccggttc
     3001 tttttgtcaa gaccgacctg tccggtgccc tgaatgaact ccaagacgag gcagcgcggc
     3061 tatcgtggct ggccacgacg ggcgttcctt gcgcagctgt gctcgacgtt gtcactgaag
     3121 cgggaaggga ctggctgcta ttgggcgaag tgccggggca ggatctcctg tcatctcacc
     3181 ttgctcctgc cgagaaagta tccatcatgg ctgatgcaat gcggcggctg catacgcttg
     3241 atccggctac ctgcccattc gaccaccaag cgaaacatcg catcgagcga gcacgtactc
     3301 ggatggaagc cggtcttgtc gatcaggatg atctggacga agagcatcag gggctcgcgc
     3361 cagccgaact gttcgccagg ctcaaggcgc ggatgcccga cggcgaggat ctcgtcgtga
     3421 cccacggcga tgcctgcttg ccgaatatca tggtggaaaa tggccgcttt tctggattca
     3481 tcgactgtgg ccggctgggt gtggcggacc gctatcagga catagcgttg gctacccgtg
     3541 atattgctga agagcttggc ggcgaatggg ctgaccgctt cctcgtgctt tacggtatcg
     3601 ccgctcccga ttcgcagcgc atcgccttct atcgccttct tgacgagttc ttctgagcgg
     3661 gactctgggg ttcggactct agctagagtc aagcagatcg ttcaaacatt tggcaataaa
     3721 gtttcttaag attgaatcct gttgccggtc ttgcgatgat tatcatataa tttctgttga
     3781 attacgttaa gcatgtaata attaacatgt aatgcatgac gttatttatg agatgggttt
     3841 ttatgattag agtcccgcaa ttatacattt aatacgcgat agaaaacaaa atatagcgcg
     3901 caaactagga taaagtattc tagaccaagc aatgcaaaag gggaacgcca ggctctgttg
     3961 gcccctcgaa attcggcgtt aattcagtac attaaaaacg tccgcaatgt gttattaagt
     4021 tgtctaagcg tcaatttgtt tacaccacaa tatatcctgc caccagccag ccaacagctc
     4081 cccgaccggc agctcggcac aaaatcacca ctcgatacag gcagcccatc agtccgggac
     4141 ggcgtcagcg ggagagccgt tgtaaggcgg cagactttgc tcatgttacc gatgctattc
     4201 ggaagaacgg caactaagct gccgggtttg aaacacggat gatctcgcgg agggtagcat
     4261 gttgattgta acgatgacag agcgttgctg cctgtgatca attcgggcac gaacccagtg
     4321 gacataagcc tcgttcggtt cgtaagctgt aatgcaagta gcgtaactgc cgtcacgcaa
     4381 ctggtccaga accttgaccg aacgcagcgg tggtaacggc gcagtggcgg ttttcatggc
     4441 ttcttgttat gacatgtttt tttggggtac agtctatgcc tcgggcatcc aagcagcaag
     4501 cgcgttacgc cgtgggtcga tgtttgatgt tatggagcag caacgatgtt acgcagcagg
     4561 gcagtcgccc taaaacaaag ttaaacatca tgggggaagc ggtgatcgcc gaagtatcga
     4621 ctcaactatc agaggtagtt ggcgtcatcg agcgccatct cgaaccgacg ttgctggccg
     4681 tacatttgta cggctccgca gtggatggcg gcctgaagcc acacagtgat attgatttgc
     4741 tggttacggt gaccgtaagg cttgatgaaa caacgcggcg agctttgatc aacgaccttt
     4801 tggaaacttc ggcttcccct ggagagagcg agattctccg cgctgtagaa gtcaccattg
     4861 ttgtgcacga cgacatcatt ccgtggcgtt atccagctaa gcgcgaactg caatttggag
     4921 aatggcagcg caatgacatt cttgcaggta tcttcgagcc agccacgatc gacattgatc
     4981 tggctatctt gctgacaaaa gcaagagaac atagcgttgc cttggtaggt ccagcggcgg
     5041 aggaactctt tgatccggtt cctgaacagg atctatttga ggcgctaaat gaaaccttaa
     5101 cgctatggaa ctcgccgccc gactgggctg gcgatgagcg aaatgtagtg cttacgttgt
     5161 cccgcatttg gtacagcgca gtaaccggca aaatcgcgcc gaaggatgtc gctgccgact
     5221 gggcaatgga gcgcctgccg gcccagtatc agcccgtcat acttgaagct agacaggctt
     5281 atcttggaca agaagaagat cgcttggcct cgcgcgcaga tcagttggaa gaatttgtcc
     5341 actacgtgaa aggcgagatc accaaggtag tcggcaaata atgtctagct agaaattcgt
     5401 tcaagccgac gccgcttcgc cggcgttaac tcaagcgatt agatgcacta agcacataat
     5461 tgctcacagc caaactatca ggtcaagtct gcttttatta tttttaagcg tgcataataa
     5521 gccctacaca aattgggaga tatatcatgc atgaccaaaa tcccttaacg tgagttttcg
     5581 ttccactgag cgtcagaccc cgtagaaaag atcaaaggat cttcttgaga tccttttttt
     5641 ctgcgcgtaa tctgctgctt gcaaacaaaa aaaccaccgc taccagcggt ggtttgtttg
     5701 ccggatcaag agctaccaac tctttttccg aaggtaactg gcttcagcag agcgcagata
     5761 ccaaatactg tccttctagt gtagccgtag ttaggccacc acttcaagaa ctctgtagca
     5821 ccgcctacat acctcgctct gctaatcctg ttaccagtgg ctgctgccag tggcgataag
     5881 tcgtgtctta ccgggttgga ctcaagacga tagttaccgg ataaggcgca gcggtcgggc
     5941 tgaacggggg gttcgtgcac acagcccagc ttggagcgaa cgacctacac cgaactgaga
     6001 tacctacagc gtgagctatg agaaagcgcc acgcttcccg aagggagaaa ggcggacagg
     6061 tatccggtaa gcggcagggt cggaacagga gagcgcacga gggagcttcc agggggaaac
     6121 gcctggtatc tttatagtcc tgtcgggttt cgccacctct gacttgagcg tcgatttttg
     6181 tgatgctcgt caggggggcg gagcctatgg aaaaacgcca gcaacgcggc ctttttacgg
     6241 ttcctggcct tttgctggcc ttttgctcac atgttctttc ctgcgttatc ccctgattct
     6301 gtggataacc gtattaccgc ctttgagtga gctgataccg ctcgccgcag ccgaacgacc
     6361 gagcgcagcg agtcagtgag cgaggaagcg gaagagcgcc tgatgcggta ttttctcctt
     6421 acgcatctgt gcggtatttc acaccgcata tggtgcactc tcagtacaat ctgctctgat
     6481 gccgcatagt taagccagta tacactccgc tatcgctacg tgactgggtc atggctgcgc
     6541 cccgacaccc gccaacaccc gctgacgcgc cctgacgggc ttgtctgctc ccggcatccg
     6601 cttacagaca agctgtgacc gtctccggga gctgcatgtg tcagaggttt tcaccgtcat
     6661 caccgaaacg cgcgaggcag ggtgccttga tgtgggcgcc ggcggtcgag tggcgacggc
     6721 gcggcttgtc cgcgccctgg tagattgcct ggccgtaggc cagccatttt tgagcggcca
     6781 gcggccgcga taggccgacg cgaagcggcg gggcgtaggg agcgcagcga ccgaagggta
     6841 ggcgcttttt gcagctcttc ggctgtgcgc tggccagaca gttatgcaca ggccaggcgg
     6901 gttttaagag ttttaataag ttttaaagag ttttaggcgg aaaaatcgcc ttttttctct
     6961 tttatatcag tcacttacat gtgtgaccgg ttcccaatgt acggctttgg gttcccaatg
     7021 tacgggttcc ggttcccaat gtacggcttt gggttcccaa tgtacgtgct atccacagga
     7081 aacagacctt ttcgaccttt ttcccctgct agggcaattt gccctagcat ctgctccgta
     7141 cattaggaac cggcggatgc ttcgccctcg atcaggttgc ggtagcgcat gactaggatc
     7201 gggccagcct gccccgcctc ctccttcaaa tcgtactccg gcaggtcatt tgacccgatc
     7261 agcttgcgca cggtgaaaca gaacttcttg aactctccgg cgctgccact gcgttcgtag
     7321 atcgtcttga acaaccatct ggcttctgcc ttgcctgcgg cgcggcgtgc caggcggtag
     7381 agaaaacggc cgatgccggg atcgatcaaa aagtaatcgg ggtgaaccgt cagcacgtcc
     7441 gggttcttgc cttctgtgat ctcgcggtac atccaatcag ctagctcgat ctcgatgtac
     7501 tccggccgcc cggtttcgct ctttacgatc ttgtagcggc taatcaaggc ttcaccctcg
     7561 gataccgtca ccaggcggcc gttcttggcc ttcttcgtac gctgcatggc aacgtgcgtg
     7621 gtgtttaacc gaatgcaggt ttctaccagg tcgtctttct gctttccgcc atcggctcgc
     7681 cggcagaact tgagtacgtc cgcaacgtgt ggacggaaca cgcggccggg cttgtctccc
     7741 ttcccttccc ggtatcggtt catggattcg gttagatggg aaaccgccat cagtaccagg
     7801 tcgtaatccc acacactggc catgccggcc ggccctgcgg aaacctctac gtgcccgtct
     7861 ggaagctcgt agcggatcac ctcgccagct cgtcggtcac gcttcgacag acggaaaacg
     7921 gccacgtcca tgatgctgcg actatcgcgg gtgcccacgt catagagcat cggaacgaaa
     7981 aaatctggtt gctcgtcgcc cttgggcggc ttcctaatcg acggcgcacc ggctgccggc
     8041 ggttgccggg attctttgcg gattcgatca gcggccgctt gccacgattc accggggcgt
     8101 gcttctgcct cgatgcgttg ccgctgggcg gcctgcgcgg ccttcaactt ctccaccagg
     8161 tcatcaccca gcgccgcgcc gatttgtacc gggccggatg gtttgcgacc gctcacgccg
     8221 attcctcggg cttgggggtt ccagtgccat tgcagggccg gcagacaacc cagccgctta
     8281 cgcctggcca accgcccgtt cctccacaca tggggcattc cacggcgtcg gtgcctggtt
     8341 gttcttgatt ttccatgccg cctcctttag ccgctaaaat tcatctactc atttattcat
     8401 ttgctcattt actctggtag ctgcgcgatg tattcagata gcagctcggt aatggtcttg
     8461 ccttggcgta ccgcgtacat cttcagcttg gtgtgatcct ccgccggcaa ctgaaagttg
     8521 acccgcttca tggctggcgt gtctgccagg ctggccaacg ttgcagcctt gctgctgcgt
     8581 gcgctcggac ggccggcact tagcgtgttt gtgcttttgc tcattttctc tttacctcat
     8641 taactcaaat gagttttgat ttaatttcag cggccagcgc ctggacctcg cgggcagcgt
     8701 cgccctcggg ttctgattca agaacggttg tgccggcggc ggcagtgcct gggtagctca
     8761 cgcgctgcgt gatacgggac tcaagaatgg gcagctcgta cccggccagc gcctcggcaa
     8821 cctcaccgcc gatgcgcgtg cctttgatcg cccgcgacac gacaaaggcc gcttgtagcc
     8881 ttccatccgt gacctcaatg cgctgcttaa ccagctccac caggtcggcg gtggcccata
     8941 tgtcgtaagg gcttggctgc accggaatca gcacgaagtc ggctgccttg atcgcggaca
     9001 cagccaagtc cgccgcctgg ggcgctccgt cgatcactac gaagtcgcgc cggccgatgg
     9061 ccttcacgtc gcggtcaatc gtcgggcggt cgatgccgac aacggttagc ggttgatctt
     9121 cccgcacggc cgcccaatcg cgggcactgc cctggggatc ggaatcgact aacagaacat
     9181 cggccccggc gagttgcagg gcgcgggcta gatgggttgc gatggtcgtc ttgcctgacc
     9241 cgcctttctg gttaagtaca gcgataacct tcatgcgttc cccttgcgta tttgtttatt
     9301 tactcatcgc atcatatacg cagcgaccgc atgacgcaag ctgttttact caaatacaca
     9361 tcaccttttt agacggcggc gctcggtttc ttcagcggcc aagctggccg gccaggccgc
     9421 cagcttggca tcagacaaac cggccaggat ttcatgcagc cgcacggttg agacgtgcgc
     9481 gggcggctcg aacacgtacc cggccgcgat catctccgcc tcgatctctt cggtaatgaa
     9541 aaacggttcg tcctggccgt cctggtgcgg tttcatgctt gttcctcttg gcgttcattc
     9601 tcggcggccg ccagggcgtc ggcctcggtc aatgcgtcct cacggaaggc accgcgccgc
     9661 ctggcctcgg tgggcgtcac ttcctcgctg cgctcaagtg cgcggtacag ggtcgagcga
     9721 tgcacgccaa gcagtgcagc cgcctctttc acggtgcggc cttcctggtc gatcagctcg
     9781 cgggcgtgcg cgatctgtgc cggggtgagg gtagggcggg ggccaaactt cacgcctcgg
     9841 gccttggcgg cctcgcgccc gctccgggtg cggtcgatga ttagggaacg ctcgaactcg
     9901 gcaatgccgg cgaacacggt caacaccatg cggccggccg gcgtggtggt gtcggcccac
     9961 ggctctgcca ggctacgcag gcccgcgccg gcctcctgga tgcgctcggc aatgtccagt
    10021 aggtcgcggg tgctgcgggc caggcggtct agcctggtca ctgtcacaac gtcgccaggg
    10081 cgtaggtggt caagcatcct ggccagctcc gggcggtcgc gcctggtgcc ggtgatcttc
    10141 tcggaaaaca gcttggtgca gccggccgcg tgcagttcgg cccgttggtt ggtcaagtcc
    10201 tggtcgtcgg tgctgacgcg ggcatagccc agcaggccag cggcggcgct cttgttcatg
    10261 gcgtaatgtc tccggttcta gtcgcaagta ttctacttta tgcgactaaa acacgcgaca
    10321 agaaaacgcc aggaaaaggg cagggcggca gcctgtcgcg taacttagga cttgtgcgac
    10381 atgtcgtttt cagaagacgg ctgcactgaa cgtcagaagc cgactgcact atagcagcgg
    10441 aggggttgga tcaaagtact ttgatcccga ggggaaccct gtggttggca tgcacataca
    10501 aatggacgaa cggataaacc ttttcacgcc cttttaaata tccgttattc taataaacgc
    10561 tcttttctct taggtttacc cgccaatata tcctgtcaaa cactgatagt ttaaactgaa
    10621 ggcgggaaac gacaatctga tccaagctca agctgctcta gccaatacgc aaaccgcctc
    10681 tccccgcgcg ttggccgatt cattaatgca gctggcacga caggtttccc gactggaaag
    10741 cgggcagtga gcgcaacgca attaatgtga gttagctcac tcattaggca ccccaggctt
    10801 tacactttat gcttccggct cgtatgttgt gtggaattgt gagcggataa caatttcaca
    10861 caggaaacag ctatgacatg attacgaatt cgagctcggt acaccaggta cc
//
