# Supplementary material for: Efficient Agrobacterium-mediated transformation and genome editing of Fagopyrum tataricum
Source: Front Plant Sci. 2023 Sep 8;14:1270150. doi: 10.3389/fpls.2023.1270150 (PMC10515086; doi:10.3389/fpls.2023.1270150)
Supplement: Supplementary file 4 [file DataSheet_2.zip › pGG-CaMV35S-GUS-kanR.gb]

LOCUS       pGG-CaMV35S-GUS-       11755 bp    DNA     circular UNA 14-AUG-2023
DEFINITION  GoldenGate ligation of A9 - B8 - B10 - C3 - C11 - pGGZ004
            (reversed) into A3.
ACCESSION   urn.local...74-gmolnmk
VERSION     urn.local...74-gmolnmk
KEYWORDS    .
SOURCE      
  ORGANISM  
            .
FEATURES             Location/Qualifiers
     source          <1..>872
                     /organism="synthetic DNA construct"
                     /mol_type="other DNA"
     misc_feature    1..872
                     /note="Geneious type: Concatenated sequence"
     misc_feature    1..4
                     /note="Geneious type: ligation"
     promoter        5..855
                     /note="strong constitutive promoter from cauliflower
                     mosaic virus"
     source          <869..>900
                     /organism="synthetic DNA construct"
                     /mol_type="other DNA"
     misc_feature    869..900
                     /note="Geneious type: Concatenated sequence"
     misc_feature    869..872
                     /note="Geneious type: ligation"
     misc_feature    897..2718
                     /note="Geneious type: Concatenated sequence"
     misc_feature    897..900
                     /note="Geneious type: ligation"
     CDS             906..2714
                     /codon_start=1
                     /gene="uidA (or gusA) from E. coli"
                     /product="beta-glucuronidase"
                     /translation="MVRPVETPTREIKKLDGLWAFSLDRENCGIDQRWWESALQESRA
                     IAVPGSFNDQFADADIRNYAGNVWYQREVFIPKGWAGQRIVLRFDAVTHYGKVWVNNQ
                     EVMEHQGGYTPFEADVTPYVIAGKSVRITVCVNNELNWQTIPPGMVITDENGKKKQSY
                     FHDFFNYAGIHRSVMLYTTPNTWVDDITVVTHVAQDCNHASVDWQVVANGDVSVELRD
                     ADQQVVATGQGTSGTLQVVNPHLWQPGEGYLYELCVTAKSQTECDIYPLRVGIRSVAV
                     KGEQFLINHKPFYFTGFGRHEDADLRGKGFDNVLMVHDHALMDWIGANSYRTSHYPYA
                     EEMLDWADEHGIVVIDETAAVGFNLSLGIGFEAGNKPKELYSEEAVNGETQQAHLQAI
                     KELIARDKNHPSVVMWSIANEPDTRPQGAREYFAPLAEATRKLDPTRPITCVNVMFCD
                     AHTDTISDLFDVLCLNRYYGWYVQSGDLETAEKVLEKELLAWQEKLHQPIIITEYGVD
                     TLAGLHSMYTDMWSEEYQCAWLDMYHRVFDRVSAVVGEQVWNFADFATSQGILRVGGN
                     KKGIFTRDRKPKSAAFLLQKRWTGMNFGEKPQQGGKQ"
     source          <2715..>2768
                     /organism="synthetic DNA construct"
                     /mol_type="other DNA"
     misc_feature    2715..2768
                     /note="Geneious type: Concatenated sequence"
     misc_feature    2715..2718
                     /note="Geneious type: ligation"
     source          <2765..>3419
                     /organism="synthetic DNA construct"
                     /mol_type="other DNA"
     misc_feature    2765..3419
                     /note="Geneious type: Concatenated sequence"
     misc_feature    2765..2768
                     /note="Geneious type: ligation"
     terminator      2771..3412
                     /note="terminator and polyadenylation signal from the pea
                     rbcS-E9 gene"
     source          <3416..>4761
                     /organism="synthetic DNA construct"
                     /mol_type="other DNA"
     misc_feature    3416..4761
                     /note="Geneious type: Concatenated sequence"
     misc_feature    3416..3419
                     /note="Geneious type: ligation"
     promoter        3420..3704
                     /note="nopaline synthase promoter"
     CDS             3705..4499
                     /codon_start=1
                     /gene="aph(3')-II (or nptII)"
                     /product="aminoglycoside phosphotransferase from Tn5"
                     /note="confers resistance to neomycin, kanamycin, and G418
                      (Geneticin(R))"
                     /translation="MIEQDGLHAGSPAAWVERLFGYDWAQQTIGCSDAAVFRLSAQGR
                     PVLFVKTDLSGALNELQDEAARLSWLATTGVPCAAVLDVVTEAGRDWLLLGEVPGQDL
                     LSSHLAPAEKVSIMADAMRRLHTLDPATCPFDHQAKHRIERARTRMEAGLVDQDDLDE
                     EHQGLAPAELFARLKARMPDGEDLVVTHGDACLPNIMVENGRFSGFIDCGRLGVADRY
                     QDIALATRDIAEELGGEWADRFLVLYGIAAPDSQRIAFYRLLDEFF"
     terminator      4500..4757
     misc_feature    complement(4758..4)
                     /note="Geneious type: Concatenated sequence"
     misc_feature    4758..4761
                     /note="Geneious type: ligation"
     misc_feature    4856^4857
                     /note="Geneious type: origin"
     source          order(complement(<4857..11303),complement(11304..>11502))
                     /organism="synthetic DNA construct"
                     /lab_host="Plant Cells"
                     /mol_type="other DNA"
     repeat_region   4881..4905
                     /note="left border repeat from nopaline C58 T-DNA"
     misc_feature    complement(4881..4905)
                     /note="LB T-DNA repeat"
                     /note="left border repeat from nopaline C58 T-DNA"
     CDS             5433..6224
                     /codon_start=1
                     /gene="aadA"
                     /product="aminoglycoside adenylyltransferase"
                     /note="SmR"
                     /note="confers resistance to spectinomycin and 
                     streptomycin"
                     /translation="MGEAVIAEVSTQLSEVVGVIERHLEPTLLAVHLYGSAVDGGLKP
                     HSDIDLLVTVTVRLDETTRRALINDLLETSASPGESEILRAVEVTIVVHDDIIPWRYP
                     AKRELQFGEWQRNDILAGIFEPATIDIDLAILLTKAREHSVALVGPAAEELFDPVPEQ
                     DLFEALNETLTLWNSPPDWAGDERNVVLTLSRIWYSAVTGKIAPKDVAADWAMERLPA
                     QYQPVILEARQAYLGQEEDRLASRADQLEEFVHYVKGEITKVVGK"
     rep_origin      6468..7056
     misc_feature    complement(7242..7382)
                     /note="bom"
                     /note="basis of mobility region from pBR322"
     rep_origin      complement(7726..7920)
     rep_origin      7726..7920
     misc_feature    7926
                     /note="Geneious type: Editing History Replacement"
     regulatory      complement(7986..9059)
                     /note="Pseudomonas pVS1 plasmid replication protein"
                     /gene="repA"
                     /regulatory_class="other"
     CDS             complement(7986..9059)
                     /codon_start=1
                     /product="replication protein from Pseudomonas plasmid 
                     pVS1"
                     /note="pVS1 RepA"
                     /note
     regulatory      complement(9488..10117)
                     /note="Pseudomonas pVS1 plasmid stability protein"
                     /gene="staA"
                     /regulatory_class="other"
     CDS             complement(9488..10117)
                     /codon_start=1
                     /product="stability protein from Pseudomonas plasmid pVS1"
                     /note="pVS1 StaA"
                     /translation="MKVIAVLNQKGGSGKTTIATHLARALQLAGADVLLVDSDPQGSA
                     RDWAAVREDQPLTVVGIDRPTIDRDVKAIGRRDFVVIDGAPQAADLAVSAIKAADFVL
                     IPVQPSPYDIWATADLVELVKQRIEVTDGRLQAAFVVSRAIKGTRIGGEVAEALAGYE
                     LPILESRITQRVSYPGTAAAGTTVLESEPEGDAAREVQALAAEIKSKLI"
     repeat_region   11417..11441
                     /note="right border repeat from nopaline C58 T-DNA"
     misc_feature    complement(11417..11441)
                     /note="RB T-DNA repeat"
                     /note="right border repeat from nopaline C58 T-DNA"
ORIGIN      
        1 acctccgatc cattcggtcc ccagattagc cttttcaatt tcagaaagaa tgctaaccca
       61 cagatggtta gagaggctta cgcagcacgt ctcatcaaga cgatctaccc gagcaataat
      121 ctccaggaaa tcaaatacct tcccaagaag gttaaagatg cagtcaaaag attcaggact
      181 aactgcatca agaacacaga gaaagatata tttctcaaga tcagaagtac tattccagta
      241 tggacgattc aaggcttgct tcacaaacca aggcaagtaa tagagattgg agtctctaaa
      301 aaggtagttc ccactgaatc aaaggccatg gagtcaaaga ttcaaataga ggacctaaca
      361 gaactcgccg taaagactgg cgaacagttc atacagagtc tcttacgact caatgacaag
      421 aagaaaatct tcgtcaacat ggtggagcac gacacacttg tctactccaa aaatatcaaa
      481 gatacagtct cagaagacca aagggcaatt gagacttttc aacaaagggt aatatccgga
      541 aacctcctcg gattccattg cccagctatc tgtcacttta ttgtgaagat agtggaaaag
      601 gaaggtggct cctacaaatg ccatcattgc gataaaggaa aggccatcgt tgaagatgcc
      661 tctgccgaca gtggtcccaa agatggaccc ccacccacga ggagcatcgt ggaaaaagaa
      721 gacgttccaa ccacgtcttc aaagcaagtg gattgatgtg atatctccac tgacgtaagg
      781 gatgacgcac aatcccacta tccttcgcaa gacccttcct ctatataagg aagttcattt
      841 catttggaga gaacacgggg gacgagctaa cagtattcag tcgactggta ccaacaggct
      901 caacaatggt ccgtcctgta gaaaccccaa cccgtgaaat caaaaaactc gacggcctgt
      961 gggcattcag tctggatcgc gaaaactgtg gaattgatca gcgttggtgg gaaagcgcgt
     1021 tacaagaaag ccgggcaatt gctgtgccag gcagttttaa cgatcagttc gccgatgcag
     1081 atattcgtaa ttatgcgggc aacgtctggt atcagcgcga agtctttata ccgaaaggtt
     1141 gggcaggcca gcgtatcgtg ctgcgtttcg atgcggtcac tcattacggc aaagtgtggg
     1201 tcaataatca ggaagtgatg gagcatcagg gcggctatac gccatttgaa gccgatgtca
     1261 cgccgtatgt tattgccggg aaaagtgtac gtatcaccgt ttgtgtgaac aacgaactga
     1321 actggcagac tatcccgccg ggaatggtga ttaccgacga aaacggcaag aaaaagcagt
     1381 cttacttcca tgatttcttt aactatgccg gaatccatcg cagcgtaatg ctctacacca
     1441 cgccgaacac ctgggtggac gatatcaccg tggtgacgca tgtcgcgcaa gactgtaacc
     1501 acgcgtctgt tgactggcag gtggtggcca atggtgatgt cagcgttgaa ctgcgtgatg
     1561 cggatcaaca ggtggttgca actggacaag gcactagcgg gactttgcaa gtggtgaatc
     1621 cgcacctctg gcaaccgggt gaaggttatc tctatgaact gtgcgtcaca gccaaaagcc
     1681 agacagagtg tgatatctac ccgcttcgcg tcggcatccg gtcagtggca gtgaagggcg
     1741 aacagttcct gattaaccac aaaccgttct actttactgg ctttggtcgt catgaagatg
     1801 cggacttgcg tggcaaagga ttcgataacg tgctgatggt gcacgaccac gcattaatgg
     1861 actggattgg ggccaactcc taccgtacct cgcattaccc ttacgctgaa gagatgctcg
     1921 actgggcaga tgaacatggc atcgtggtga ttgatgaaac tgctgctgtc ggctttaacc
     1981 tctctttagg cattggtttc gaagcgggca acaagccgaa agaactgtac agcgaagagg
     2041 cagtcaacgg ggaaactcag caagcgcact tacaggcgat taaagagctg atagcgcgtg
     2101 acaaaaacca cccaagcgtg gtgatgtgga gtattgccaa cgaaccggat acccgtccgc
     2161 aaggtgcacg ggaatatttc gcgccactgg cggaagcaac gcgtaaactc gacccgacgc
     2221 gtccgatcac ctgcgtcaat gtaatgttct gcgacgctca caccgatacc atcagcgatc
     2281 tctttgatgt gctgtgcctg aaccgttatt acggatggta tgtccaaagc ggcgatttgg
     2341 aaacggcaga gaaggtactg gaaaaagaac ttctggcctg gcaggagaaa ctgcatcagc
     2401 cgattatcat caccgaatac ggcgtggata cgttagccgg gctgcactca atgtacaccg
     2461 acatgtggag tgaagagtat cagtgtgcat ggctggatat gtatcaccgc gtctttgatc
     2521 gcgtcagcgc cgtcgtcggt gaacaggtat ggaatttcgc cgattttgcg acctcgcaag
     2581 gcatattgcg cgttggcggt aacaagaaag ggatcttcac tcgcgaccgc aaaccgaagt
     2641 cggcggcttt tctgctgcaa aaacgctgga ctggcatgaa cttcggtgaa aaaccgcagc
     2701 agggaggcaa acaatcaggt ggatcctaga taacctttac cttcattccc tgtaaattgg
     2761 taccctgcaa agctttcgtt cgtatcatcg gtttcgacaa cgttcgtcaa gttcaatgca
     2821 tcagtttcat tgcgcacaca ccagaatcct actgagtttg agtattatgg cattgggaaa
     2881 actgtttttc ttgtaccatt tgttgtgctt gtaatttact gtgtttttta ttcggttttc
     2941 gctatcgaac tgtgaaatgg aaatggatgg agaagagtta atgaatgata tggtcctttt
     3001 gttcattctc aaattaatat tatttgtttt ttctcttatt tgttgtgtgt tgaatttgaa
     3061 attataagag atatgcaaac attttgtttt gagtaaaaat gtgtcaaatc gtggcctcta
     3121 atgaccgaag ttaatatgag gagtaaaaca cttgtagttg taccattatg cttattcact
     3181 aggcaacaaa tatattttca gacctagaaa agctgcaaat gttactgaat acaagtatgt
     3241 cctcttgtgt tttagacatt tatgaacttt cctttatgta attttccaga atccttgtca
     3301 gattctaatc attgctttat aattatagtt atactcatgg atttgtagtt gagtatgaaa
     3361 atatttttta atgcatttta tgacttgcca attgattgac aacatgcatc aatcgactag
     3421 agaattaagg gagtcacgtt atgacccccg ccgatgacgc gggacaagcc gttttacgtt
     3481 tggaactgac agaaccgcaa cgttgaagga gccactgagc cgcgggtttc tggagtttaa
     3541 tgagctaagc acatacgtca gaaaccatta ttgcgcgttc aaaagtcgcc taaggtcact
     3601 atcagctagc aaatatttct tgtcaaaaat gctccactga cgttccataa attcccctcg
     3661 gtatccaatt agagtctcat attcactctc aactcgatcg aggcatgatt gaacaagatg
     3721 gattgcacgc aggttctccg gccgcttggg tggagaggct attcggctat gactgggcac
     3781 aacagacaat cggctgctct gatgccgccg tgttccggct gtcagcgcag gggcgcccgg
     3841 ttctttttgt caagaccgac ctgtccggtg ccctgaatga actccaagac gaggcagcgc
     3901 ggctatcgtg gctggccacg acgggcgttc cttgcgcagc tgtgctcgac gttgtcactg
     3961 aagcgggaag ggactggctg ctattgggcg aagtgccggg gcaggatctc ctgtcatctc
     4021 accttgctcc tgccgagaaa gtatccatca tggctgatgc aatgcggcgg ctgcatacgc
     4081 ttgatccggc tacctgccca ttcgaccacc aagcgaaaca tcgcatcgag cgagcacgta
     4141 ctcggatgga agccggtctt gtcgatcagg atgatctgga cgaagagcat caggggctcg
     4201 cgccagccga actgttcgcc aggctcaagg cgcggatgcc cgacggcgag gatctcgtcg
     4261 tgacccacgg cgatgcctgc ttgccgaata tcatggtgga aaatggccgc ttttctggat
     4321 tcatcgactg tggccggctg ggtgtggcgg accgctatca ggacatagcg ttggctaccc
     4381 gtgatattgc tgaagagctt ggcggcgaat gggctgaccg cttcctcgtg ctttacggta
     4441 tcgccgctcc cgattcgcag cgcatcgcct tctatcgcct tcttgacgag ttcttctgag
     4501 cgggactctg gggttcggac tctagctaga gtcaagcaga tcgttcaaac atttggcaat
     4561 aaagtttctt aagattgaat cctgttgccg gtcttgcgat gattatcata taatttctgt
     4621 tgaattacgt taagcatgta ataattaaca tgtaatgcat gacgttattt atgagatggg
     4681 tttttatgat tagagtcccg caattataca tttaatacgc gatagaaaac aaaatatagc
     4741 gcgcaaacta ggataaagta ttctagacca agcaatgcaa aaggggaacg ccaggctctg
     4801 ttggcccctc gaaattcggc gttaattcag tacattaaaa acgtccgcaa tgtgttatta
     4861 agttgtctaa gcgtcaattt gtttacacca caatatatcc tgccaccagc cagccaacag
     4921 ctccccgacc ggcagctcgg cacaaaatca ccactcgata caggcagccc atcagtccgg
     4981 gacggcgtca gcgggagagc cgttgtaagg cggcagactt tgctcatgtt accgatgcta
     5041 ttcggaagaa cggcaactaa gctgccgggt ttgaaacacg gatgatctcg cggagggtag
     5101 catgttgatt gtaacgatga cagagcgttg ctgcctgtga tcaattcggg cacgaaccca
     5161 gtggacataa gcctcgttcg gttcgtaagc tgtaatgcaa gtagcgtaac tgccgtcacg
     5221 caactggtcc agaaccttga ccgaacgcag cggtggtaac ggcgcagtgg cggttttcat
     5281 ggcttcttgt tatgacatgt ttttttgggg tacagtctat gcctcgggca tccaagcagc
     5341 aagcgcgtta cgccgtgggt cgatgtttga tgttatggag cagcaacgat gttacgcagc
     5401 agggcagtcg ccctaaaaca aagttaaaca tcatggggga agcggtgatc gccgaagtat
     5461 cgactcaact atcagaggta gttggcgtca tcgagcgcca tctcgaaccg acgttgctgg
     5521 ccgtacattt gtacggctcc gcagtggatg gcggcctgaa gccacacagt gatattgatt
     5581 tgctggttac ggtgaccgta aggcttgatg aaacaacgcg gcgagctttg atcaacgacc
     5641 ttttggaaac ttcggcttcc cctggagaga gcgagattct ccgcgctgta gaagtcacca
     5701 ttgttgtgca cgacgacatc attccgtggc gttatccagc taagcgcgaa ctgcaatttg
     5761 gagaatggca gcgcaatgac attcttgcag gtatcttcga gccagccacg atcgacattg
     5821 atctggctat cttgctgaca aaagcaagag aacatagcgt tgccttggta ggtccagcgg
     5881 cggaggaact ctttgatccg gttcctgaac aggatctatt tgaggcgcta aatgaaacct
     5941 taacgctatg gaactcgccg cccgactggg ctggcgatga gcgaaatgta gtgcttacgt
     6001 tgtcccgcat ttggtacagc gcagtaaccg gcaaaatcgc gccgaaggat gtcgctgccg
     6061 actgggcaat ggagcgcctg ccggcccagt atcagcccgt catacttgaa gctagacagg
     6121 cttatcttgg acaagaagaa gatcgcttgg cctcgcgcgc agatcagttg gaagaatttg
     6181 tccactacgt gaaaggcgag atcaccaagg tagtcggcaa ataatgtcta gctagaaatt
     6241 cgttcaagcc gacgccgctt cgccggcgtt aactcaagcg attagatgca ctaagcacat
     6301 aattgctcac agccaaacta tcaggtcaag tctgctttta ttatttttaa gcgtgcataa
     6361 taagccctac acaaattggg agatatatca tgcatgacca aaatccctta acgtgagttt
     6421 tcgttccact gagcgtcaga ccccgtagaa aagatcaaag gatcttcttg agatcctttt
     6481 tttctgcgcg taatctgctg cttgcaaaca aaaaaaccac cgctaccagc ggtggtttgt
     6541 ttgccggatc aagagctacc aactcttttt ccgaaggtaa ctggcttcag cagagcgcag
     6601 ataccaaata ctgtccttct agtgtagccg tagttaggcc accacttcaa gaactctgta
     6661 gcaccgccta catacctcgc tctgctaatc ctgttaccag tggctgctgc cagtggcgat
     6721 aagtcgtgtc ttaccgggtt ggactcaaga cgatagttac cggataaggc gcagcggtcg
     6781 ggctgaacgg ggggttcgtg cacacagccc agcttggagc gaacgaccta caccgaactg
     6841 agatacctac agcgtgagct atgagaaagc gccacgcttc ccgaagggag aaaggcggac
     6901 aggtatccgg taagcggcag ggtcggaaca ggagagcgca cgagggagct tccaggggga
     6961 aacgcctggt atctttatag tcctgtcggg tttcgccacc tctgacttga gcgtcgattt
     7021 ttgtgatgct cgtcaggggg gcggagccta tggaaaaacg ccagcaacgc ggccttttta
     7081 cggttcctgg ccttttgctg gccttttgct cacatgttct ttcctgcgtt atcccctgat
     7141 tctgtggata accgtattac cgcctttgag tgagctgata ccgctcgccg cagccgaacg
     7201 accgagcgca gcgagtcagt gagcgaggaa gcggaagagc gcctgatgcg gtattttctc
     7261 cttacgcatc tgtgcggtat ttcacaccgc atatggtgca ctctcagtac aatctgctct
     7321 gatgccgcat agttaagcca gtatacactc cgctatcgct acgtgactgg gtcatggctg
     7381 cgccccgaca cccgccaaca cccgctgacg cgccctgacg ggcttgtctg ctcccggcat
     7441 ccgcttacag acaagctgtg accgtctccg ggagctgcat gtgtcagagg ttttcaccgt
     7501 catcaccgaa acgcgcgagg cagggtgcct tgatgtgggc gccggcggtc gagtggcgac
     7561 ggcgcggctt gtccgcgccc tggtagattg cctggccgta ggccagccat ttttgagcgg
     7621 ccagcggccg cgataggccg acgcgaagcg gcggggcgta gggagcgcag cgaccgaagg
     7681 gtaggcgctt tttgcagctc ttcggctgtg cgctggccag acagttatgc acaggccagg
     7741 cgggttttaa gagttttaat aagttttaaa gagttttagg cggaaaaatc gccttttttc
     7801 tcttttatat cagtcactta catgtgtgac cggttcccaa tgtacggctt tgggttccca
     7861 atgtacgggt tccggttccc aatgtacggc tttgggttcc caatgtacgt gctatccaca
     7921 ggaaacagac cttttcgacc tttttcccct gctagggcaa tttgccctag catctgctcc
     7981 gtacattagg aaccggcgga tgcttcgccc tcgatcaggt tgcggtagcg catgactagg
     8041 atcgggccag cctgccccgc ctcctccttc aaatcgtact ccggcaggtc atttgacccg
     8101 atcagcttgc gcacggtgaa acagaacttc ttgaactctc cggcgctgcc actgcgttcg
     8161 tagatcgtct tgaacaacca tctggcttct gccttgcctg cggcgcggcg tgccaggcgg
     8221 tagagaaaac ggccgatgcc gggatcgatc aaaaagtaat cggggtgaac cgtcagcacg
     8281 tccgggttct tgccttctgt gatctcgcgg tacatccaat cagctagctc gatctcgatg
     8341 tactccggcc gcccggtttc gctctttacg atcttgtagc ggctaatcaa ggcttcaccc
     8401 tcggataccg tcaccaggcg gccgttcttg gccttcttcg tacgctgcat ggcaacgtgc
     8461 gtggtgttta accgaatgca ggtttctacc aggtcgtctt tctgctttcc gccatcggct
     8521 cgccggcaga acttgagtac gtccgcaacg tgtggacgga acacgcggcc gggcttgtct
     8581 cccttccctt cccggtatcg gttcatggat tcggttagat gggaaaccgc catcagtacc
     8641 aggtcgtaat cccacacact ggccatgccg gccggccctg cggaaacctc tacgtgcccg
     8701 tctggaagct cgtagcggat cacctcgcca gctcgtcggt cacgcttcga cagacggaaa
     8761 acggccacgt ccatgatgct gcgactatcg cgggtgccca cgtcatagag catcggaacg
     8821 aaaaaatctg gttgctcgtc gcccttgggc ggcttcctaa tcgacggcgc accggctgcc
     8881 ggcggttgcc gggattcttt gcggattcga tcagcggccg cttgccacga ttcaccgggg
     8941 cgtgcttctg cctcgatgcg ttgccgctgg gcggcctgcg cggccttcaa cttctccacc
     9001 aggtcatcac ccagcgccgc gccgatttgt accgggccgg atggtttgcg accgctcacg
     9061 ccgattcctc gggcttgggg gttccagtgc cattgcaggg ccggcagaca acccagccgc
     9121 ttacgcctgg ccaaccgccc gttcctccac acatggggca ttccacggcg tcggtgcctg
     9181 gttgttcttg attttccatg ccgcctcctt tagccgctaa aattcatcta ctcatttatt
     9241 catttgctca tttactctgg tagctgcgcg atgtattcag atagcagctc ggtaatggtc
     9301 ttgccttggc gtaccgcgta catcttcagc ttggtgtgat cctccgccgg caactgaaag
     9361 ttgacccgct tcatggctgg cgtgtctgcc aggctggcca acgttgcagc cttgctgctg
     9421 cgtgcgctcg gacggccggc acttagcgtg tttgtgcttt tgctcatttt ctctttacct
     9481 cattaactca aatgagtttt gatttaattt cagcggccag cgcctggacc tcgcgggcag
     9541 cgtcgccctc gggttctgat tcaagaacgg ttgtgccggc ggcggcagtg cctgggtagc
     9601 tcacgcgctg cgtgatacgg gactcaagaa tgggcagctc gtacccggcc agcgcctcgg
     9661 caacctcacc gccgatgcgc gtgcctttga tcgcccgcga cacgacaaag gccgcttgta
     9721 gccttccatc cgtgacctca atgcgctgct taaccagctc caccaggtcg gcggtggccc
     9781 atatgtcgta agggcttggc tgcaccggaa tcagcacgaa gtcggctgcc ttgatcgcgg
     9841 acacagccaa gtccgccgcc tggggcgctc cgtcgatcac tacgaagtcg cgccggccga
     9901 tggccttcac gtcgcggtca atcgtcgggc ggtcgatgcc gacaacggtt agcggttgat
     9961 cttcccgcac ggccgcccaa tcgcgggcac tgccctgggg atcggaatcg actaacagaa
    10021 catcggcccc ggcgagttgc agggcgcggg ctagatgggt tgcgatggtc gtcttgcctg
    10081 acccgccttt ctggttaagt acagcgataa ccttcatgcg ttccccttgc gtatttgttt
    10141 atttactcat cgcatcatat acgcagcgac cgcatgacgc aagctgtttt actcaaatac
    10201 acatcacctt tttagacggc ggcgctcggt ttcttcagcg gccaagctgg ccggccaggc
    10261 cgccagcttg gcatcagaca aaccggccag gatttcatgc agccgcacgg ttgagacgtg
    10321 cgcgggcggc tcgaacacgt acccggccgc gatcatctcc gcctcgatct cttcggtaat
    10381 gaaaaacggt tcgtcctggc cgtcctggtg cggtttcatg cttgttcctc ttggcgttca
    10441 ttctcggcgg ccgccagggc gtcggcctcg gtcaatgcgt cctcacggaa ggcaccgcgc
    10501 cgcctggcct cggtgggcgt cacttcctcg ctgcgctcaa gtgcgcggta cagggtcgag
    10561 cgatgcacgc caagcagtgc agccgcctct ttcacggtgc ggccttcctg gtcgatcagc
    10621 tcgcgggcgt gcgcgatctg tgccggggtg agggtagggc gggggccaaa cttcacgcct
    10681 cgggccttgg cggcctcgcg cccgctccgg gtgcggtcga tgattaggga acgctcgaac
    10741 tcggcaatgc cggcgaacac ggtcaacacc atgcggccgg ccggcgtggt ggtgtcggcc
    10801 cacggctctg ccaggctacg caggcccgcg ccggcctcct ggatgcgctc ggcaatgtcc
    10861 agtaggtcgc gggtgctgcg ggccaggcgg tctagcctgg tcactgtcac aacgtcgcca
    10921 gggcgtaggt ggtcaagcat cctggccagc tccgggcggt cgcgcctggt gccggtgatc
    10981 ttctcggaaa acagcttggt gcagccggcc gcgtgcagtt cggcccgttg gttggtcaag
    11041 tcctggtcgt cggtgctgac gcgggcatag cccagcaggc cagcggcggc gctcttgttc
    11101 atggcgtaat gtctccggtt ctagtcgcaa gtattctact ttatgcgact aaaacacgcg
    11161 acaagaaaac gccaggaaaa gggcagggcg gcagcctgtc gcgtaactta ggacttgtgc
    11221 gacatgtcgt tttcagaaga cggctgcact gaacgtcaga agccgactgc actatagcag
    11281 cggaggggtt ggatcaaagt actttgatcc cgaggggaac cctgtggttg gcatgcacat
    11341 acaaatggac gaacggataa accttttcac gcccttttaa atatccgtta ttctaataaa
    11401 cgctcttttc tcttaggttt acccgccaat atatcctgtc aaacactgat agtttaaact
    11461 gaaggcggga aacgacaatc tgatccaagc tcaagctgct ctagccaata cgcaaaccgc
    11521 ctctccccgc gcgttggccg attcattaat gcagctggca cgacaggttt cccgactgga
    11581 aagcgggcag tgagcgcaac gcaattaatg tgagttagct cactcattag gcaccccagg
    11641 ctttacactt tatgcttccg gctcgtatgt tgtgtggaat tgtgagcgga taacaatttc
    11701 acacaggaaa cagctatgac atgattacga attcgagctc ggtacaccag gtacc
//
